>Addgene plasmid #53566 | Chicken ArcLight Q175 | depositor full sequence | sequence record 83733 | Chicken ArcLight Q175 sequence 6955 bps
CGCCATTCTGCCTGGGGACGTCGGAGCTAGCTTGATTTAGGTGACACTATAGAATACAAGCTTCGCCACC
ATGGAGACGACTGTGAGGTATGAACAGGGGTCAGAGCTCACTAAAACTTCGAGCTCTCCAACAGCAGATG
AGCCCACGATAAAGATTGATGATGGTCGTGATGAGGGTAATGAACAAGACAGCTGTTCCAATACCATTAG
GAGAAAAATTTCCCCGTTTGTGATGTCATTTGGATTCAGAGTATTTGGAGTTGTGCTTATCATTGTAGAC
ATCATAGTGGTGATTGTGGATCTGGCCATCAGTGAGAAGAAAAGAGGCATTAGAGAGATTCTTGAAGGTG
TTTCCCTGGCTATAGCACTCTTCTTCCTTGTTGATGTTCTCATGAGAGTGTTTGTTGAAGGCTTCAAGAA
CTATTTCCGGTCCAAACTGAATACTTTGGATGCAGTCATAGTAGTGGGCACTCTGCTAATTAATATGACC
TACTCCTTCTCTGACCTTGCTGCCACAGATCAGATGCCGCAGATGGTTACTCTTCTTCGAGTTCTGAGAA
TTGTTATCTTAATAAGAATATTTCGCCTGGCTTCACAGGGGGATCCCATGAGTAAAGGAGAAGAACTTTT
CACTGGAGTTGTCCCAATTCTTGTTGAATTAGATGGTGATGTTAATGGGCACAAATTTTCTGTCAGTGGA
GAGGGTGAAGGTGATGCAACATACGGAAAACTTACCCTTAAATTTATTTGCACTACTGGAAAACTACCTG
TTCCATGGCCAACACTTGTCACTACTTTAACTTATGGTGTTCAATGCTTTTCAAGATACCCAGATCATAT
GAAACGGCATGACTTTTTCAAGAGTGCCATGCCCGAAGGTTATGTACAGGAAAGAACTATATTTTTCAAA
GATGACGGGAACTACAAGACACGTGCTGAAGTCAAGTTTGAAGGTGATACCCTTGTTAATAGAATCGAGT
TAAAAGGTATTGATTTTAAAGAAGATGGAAACATTCTTGGACACAAATTGGAATACAACTATAACGATCA
CCAGGTGTACATCATGGCAGACAAACAAAAGAATGGAATCAAAGCTAACTTCAAAATTAGACACAACATT
GAAGATGGAGGCGTTCAACTAGCAGACCATTATCAACAAAATACTCCAATTGGCGATGGGCCCGTCCTTT
TACCAGACAACCATTACCTGTTTACAACTTCTACTCTTTCGAAAGATCCCAACGAAAAGAGAGACCACAT
GGTCCTTCTTGAGTTTGTAACAGCTGATGGGATTACACATGGCATGGATGAACTATACAAATGATCTAGA
ACTATAGTGAGTCGTATTACGTAGATCCAGACATGATAAGATACATTGATGAGTTTGGACAAACCACAAC
TAGAATGCAGTGAAAAAAATGCTTTATTTGTGAAATTTGTGATGCTATTGCTTTATTTGTAACCATTATA
AGCTGCAATAAACAAGTTAACAACAACAATTGCATTCATTTTATGTTTCAGGTTCAGGGGGAGGTGTGGG
AGGTTTTTTAATTGATATCCGCGGCGCCAATGCATTGGGCCCGGTACCCTGTGGAATGTGTGTCAGTTAG
GGTGTGGAAAGTCCCCAGGCTCCCCAGCAGGCAGAAGTATGCAAAGCATGCATCTCAATTAGTCAGCAAC
CAGGTGTGGAAAGTCCCCAGGCTCCCCAGCAGGCAGAAGTATGCAAAGCATGCATCTCAATTAGTCAGCA
ACCATAGTCCCGCCCCTAACTCCGCCCATCCCGCCCCTAACTCCGCCCAGTTCCGCCCATTCTCCGCCCC
ATGGCTGACTAATTTTTTTTATTTATGCAGAGGCCGAGGCCGCCTCTGCCTCTGAGCTATTCCAGAAGTA
GTGAGGAGGCTTTTTTGGAGGCCTAGGCTTTTGCAAAAAGCTCCCGGGAGCTTGTATATCCATTTTCGGA
TCTGATCAGCACGTGATGAAAAAGCCTGAACTCACCGCGACGTCTGTCGAGAAGTTTCTGATCGAAAAGT
TCGACAGCGTCTCCGACCTGATGCAGCTCTCGGAGGGCGAAGAATCTCGTGCTTTCAGCTTCGATGTAGG
AGGGCGTGGATATGTCCTGCGGGTAAATAGCTGCGCCGATGGTTTCTACAAAGATCGTTATGTTTATCGG
CACTTTGCATCGGCCGCGCTCCCGATTCCGGAAGTGCTTGACATTGGGGAATTCAGCGAGAGCCTGACCT
ATTGCATCTCCCGCCGTGCACAGGGTGTCACGTTGCAAGACCTGCCTGAAACCGAACTGCCCGCTGTTCT
GCAGCCGGTCGCGGAGGCCATGGATGCGATCGCTGCGGCCGATCTTAGCCAGACGAGCGGGTTCGGCCCA
TTCGGACCGCAAGGAATCGGTCAATACACTACATGGCGTGATTTCATATGCGCGATTGCTGATCCCCATG
TGTATCACTGGCAAACTGTGATGGACGACACCGTCAGTGCGTCCGTCGCGCAGGCTCTCGATGAGCTGAT
GCTTTGGGCCGAGGACTGCCCCGAAGTCCGGCACCTCGTGCACGCGGATTTCGGCTCCAACAATGTCCTG
ACGGACAATGGCCGCATAACAGCGGTCATTGACTGGAGCGAGGCGATGTTCGGGGATTCCCAATACGAGG
TCGCCAACATCTTCTTCTGGAGGCCGTGGTTGGCTTGTATGGAGCAGCAGACGCGCTACTTCGAGCGGAG
GCATCCGGAGCTTGCAGGATCGCCGCGGCTCCGGGCGTATATGCTCCGCATTGGTCTTGACCAACTCTAT
CAGAGCTTGGTTGACGGCAATTTCGATGATGCAGCTTGGGCGCAGGGTCGATGCGACGCAATCGTCCGAT
CCGGAGCCGGGACTGTCGGGCGTACACAAATCGCCCGCAGAAGCGCGGCCGTCTGGACCGATGGCTGTGT
AGAAGTACTCGCCGATAGTGGAAACCGACGCCCCAGCACTCGTCCGAGGGCAAAGGAATAGCACGTGCTA
CGAGATTTCGATTCCACCGCCGCCTTCTATGAAAGGTTGGGCTTCGGAATCGTTTTCCGGGACGCCGGCT
GGATGATCCTCCAGCGCGGGGATCTCATGCTGGAGTTCTTCGCCCACCCCAACTTGTTTATTGCAGCTTA
TAATGGTTACAAATAAAGCAATAGCATCACAAATTTCACAAATAAAGCATTTTTTTCACTGCATTCTAGT
TGTGGTTTGTCCAAACTCATCAATGTATCTTATCATGTCTGTATACCGTACGCGCTTGGCGTAATCATGG
TCATAGCTGTTTCCTGTGTGAAATTGTTATCCGCTCACAATTCCACACAACATACGAGCCGGAAGCATAA
AGTGTAAAGCCTGGGGTGCCTAATGAGTGAGCTAACTCACATTAATTGCGTTGCGCTCACTGCCCGCTTT
CCAGTCGGGAAACCTGTCGTGCCAGCTGCATTAATGAATCGGCCAACGCGCGGGGAGAGGCGGTTTGCGT
ATTGGGCGCTCTTCCGCTTCCTCGCTCACTGACTCGCTGCGCTCGGTCGTTCGGCTGCGGCGAGCGGTAT
CAGCTCACTCAAAGGCGGTAATACGGTTATCCACAGAATCAGGGGATAACGCAGGAAAGAACATGTGAGC
AAAAGGCCAGCAAAAGGCCAGGAACCGTAAAAAGGCCGCGTTGCTGGCGTTTTTCCATAGGCTCCGCCCC
CCTGACGAGCATCACAAAAATCGACGCTCAAGTCAGAGGTGGCGAAACCCGACAGGACTATAAAGATACC
AGGCGTTTCCCCCTGGAAGCTCCCTCGTGCGCTCTCCTGTTCCGACCCTGCCGCTTACCGGATACCTGTC
CGCCTTTCTCCCTTCGGGAAGCGTGGCGCTTTCTCATAGCTCACGCTGTAGGTATCTCAGTTCGGTGTAG
GTCGTTCGCTCCAAGCTGGGCTGTGTGCACGAACCCCCCGTTCAGCCCGACCGCTGCGCCTTATCCGGTA
ACTATCGTCTTGAGTCCAACCCGGTAAGACACGACTTATCGCCACTGGCAGCAGCCACTGGTAACAGGAT
TAGCAGAGCGAGGTATGTAGGCGGTGCTACAGAGTTCTTGAAGTGGTGGCCTAACTACGGCTACACTAGA
AGGACAGTATTTGGTATCTGCGCTCTGCTGAAGCCAGTTACCTTCGGAAAAAGAGTTGGTAGCTCTTGAT
CCGGCAAACAAACCACCGCTGGTAGCGGTGGTTTTTTTGTTTGCAAGCAGCAGATTACGCGCAGAAAAAA
AGGATCTCAAGAAGATCCTTTGATCTTTTCTACGGGGTCTGACGCTCAGTGGAACGAAAACTCACGTTAA
GGGATTTTGGTCATGAGATTATCAAAAAGGATCTTCACCTAGATCCTTTTAAATTAAAAATGAAGTTTTA
AATCAATCTAAAGTATATATGAGTAAACTTGGTCTGACAGTTACCAATGCTTAATCAGTGAGGCACCTAT
CTCAGCGATCTGTCTATTTCGTTCATCCATAGTTGCCTGACTCCCCGTCGTGTAGATAACTACGATACGG
GAGGGCTTACCATCTGGCCCCAGTGCTGCAATGATACCGCGAGACCCACGCTCACCGGCTCCAGATTTAT
CAGCAATAAACCAGCCAGCCGGAAGGGCCGAGCGCAGAAGTGGTCCTGCAACTTTATCCGCCTCCATCCA
GTCTATTAATTGTTGCCGGGAAGCTAGAGTAAGTAGTTCGCCAGTTAATAGTTTGCGCAACGTTGTTGCC
ATTGCTACAGGCATCGTGGTGTCACGCTCGTCGTTTGGTATGGCTTCATTCAGCTCCGGTTCCCAACGAT
CAAGGCGAGTTACATGATCCCCCATGTTGTGCAAAAAAGCGGTTAGCTCCTTCGGTCCTCCGATCGTTGT
CAGAAGTAAGTTGGCCGCAGTGTTATCACTCATGGTTATGGCAGCACTGCATAATTCTCTTACTGTCATG
CCATCCGTAAGATGCTTTTCTGTGACTGGTGAGTACTCAACCAAGTCATTCTGAGAATAGTGTATGCGGC
GACCGAGTTGCTCTTGCCCGGCGTCAATACGGGATAATACCGCGCCACATAGCAGAACTTTAAAAGTGCT
CATCATTGGAAAACGTTCTTCGGGGCGAAAACTCTCAAGGATCTTACCGCTGTTGAGATCCAGTTCGATG
TAACCCACTCGTGCACCCAACTGATCTTCAGCATCTTTTACTTTCACCAGCGTTTCTGGGTGAGCAAAAA
CAGGAAGGCAAAATGCCGCAAAAAAGGGAATAAGGGCGACACGGAAATGTTGAATACTCATACTCTTCCT
TTTTCAATATTATTGAAGCATTTATCAGGGTTATTGTCTCATGAGCGGATACATATTTGAATGTATTTAG
AAAAATAAACAAATAGGGGTTCCGCGCACATTTCCCCGAAAAGTGCCACCTAAATTGTAAGCGTTAATAT
TTTGTTAAAATTCGCGTTAAATTTTTGTTAAATCAGCTCATTTTTTAACCAATAGGCCGAAATCGGCAAA
ATCCCTTATAAATCAAAAGAATAGACCGAGATAGGGT
[37 nt withheld, positions 5568-5604]
AAAGAACGTGGACTCCAACGTCAAAGG
[49 nt withheld, positions 5632-5680]
T
[91 nt withheld, positions 5682-5772]
G
[124 nt withheld, positions 5774-5897]
CCCATTCGCCATTCAGGCTGCGCAACTGTTGGGAAGGGCGATCGGTGCGGGCCTCTTCGCTATTACGCCA
GTCGACCATAGCCAATTCAATATGGCGTATATGGACTCATGCCAATTCAATATGGTGGATCTGGACCTGT
GCCAATTCAATATGGCGTATATGGACTCGTGCCAATTCAATATGGTGGATCTGGACCCCAGCCAATTCAA
TATGGCGGACTTGGCACCATGCCAATTCAATATGGCGGACTTGGCACTGTGCCAACTGGGGAGGGGTCTA
CTTGGCACGGTGCCAAGTTTGAGGAGGGGTCTTGGCCCTGTGCCAAGTCCGCCATATTGAATTGGCATGG
TGCCAATAATGGCGGCCATATTGGCTATATGCCAGGATCAATATATAGGCAATATCCAATATGGCCCTAT
GCCAATATGGCTATTGGCCAGGTTCAATACTATGTATTGGCCCTATGCCATATAGTATTCCATATATGGG
TTTTCCTATTGACGTAGATAGCCCCTCCCAATGGGCGGTCCCATATACCATATATGGGGCTTCCTAATAC
CGCCCATAGCCACTCCCCCATTGACGTCAATGGTCTCTATATATGGTCTTTCCTATTGACGTCATATGGG
CGGTCCTATTGACGTATATGGCGCCTCCCCCATTGACGTCAATTACGGTAAATGGCCCGCCTGGCTCAAT
GCCCATTGACGTCAATAGGACCACCCACCATTGACGTCAATGGGATGGCTCATTGCCCATTCATATCCGT
TCTCACGCCCCCTATTGACGTCAATGACGGTAAATGGCCCACTTGGCAGTACATCAATATCTATTAATAG
TAACTTGGCAAGTACATTACTATTGGAAGGACGCCAGGGTACATTGGCAGTACTCCCATTGACGTCAATG
GCGGTAAATGGCCCGCGATGGCTGCCAAGTACATCCCCATTGACGTCAATGGGGAGGGGCAATGACGCAA
ATGGGCGTTCCATTGACGTAAATGGGCGGTAGGCGTGCCTAATGGGAGGTCTATATAAGCAATGCTCGTT
TAGGGAAC
Features (pLannotate 1.2.2; 18 found; start..end, strand, type, name):
     35..53      +  promoter       SP6 promoter: promoter for bacteriophage SP6 RNA polymerase
    608..1322    +  CDS            superecliptic pHluorin (fragment): pH-sensitive mutant of green fluorescent protein (Ng et al., 2002) excited strongly by blue light at neutral pH but minimally fluorescent at acidic pH
   1332..1349    -  promoter       T7 promoter (fragment): promoter for bacteriophage T7 RNA polymerase
   1354..1488    -  polyA_signal   SV40 poly(A) signal: SV40 polyadenylation signal
   1598..1927    +  promoter       SV40 promoter: SV40 enhancer and early promoter
   1976..3001    +  CDS            HygR: aminoglycoside phosphotransferase from E. coli; aph(4)-Ia; confers resistance to hygromycin
   3011..3136    +  CDS            ble (fragment): BLE_KLEPN - Experimental evidence at protein level: Swiss-Prot protein existence level 1. Binding protein with a strong affinity to the bleomycin family of antibiotics. Binds to CL990; an antimitotic-antibiotic compound. From Klebsiella pneumoniae.
   3131..3252    +  polyA_signal   SV40 poly(A) signal: SV40 polyadenylation signal
   3314..3330    -  protein_bind   lac operator: The lac repressor binds to the lac operator to inhibit transcription in E. coli. This inhibition can be relieved by adding lactose or isopropyl-β-D-thiogalactopyranoside (IPTG). lac repressor encoded by lacI
   3338..3368    -  promoter       lac promoter: promoter for the E. coli lac operon
   3383..3404    -  protein_bind   CAP binding site: CAP binding activates transcription in the presence of cAMP. E. coli catabolite activator protein
   3417..3509    -  CDS            lacI (fragment): lac repressor; lacI; The lac repressor binds to the lac operator to inhibit transcription in E. coli. This inhibition can be relieved by adding lactose or isopropyl-β-D-thiogalactopyranoside (IPTG).
   3692..4280    -  rep_origin     ori: high-copy-number ColE1/pMB1/pBR322/pUC origin of replication
   4451..5311    -  CDS            AmpR: β-lactamase; bla; confers resistance to ampicillin, carbenicillin, and related antibiotics
   5312..5416    -  promoter       AmpR promoter: bla
   5469..5897    -  rep_origin     f1 ori (sequence partly withheld): f1 bacteriophage origin of replication; arrow indicates direction of (+) strand synthesis
   5902..5968    -  CDS            lacZα (fragment): LacZα fragment of β-galactosidase; lacZ fragment
   5971..6955    +  promoter       CMV IE94 promoter: enhancer/promoter region of simian cytomegalovirus major immediate early transcription unit IE94
