[The description below was written by a language model from this plasmid's Addgene catalogue record and pLannotate feature annotations shown in this document.]
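Description:
Chicken ArcLight Q175 is a mammalian expression plasmid of 6,955 bp, built on a pCS2+ backbone, that encodes a genetically encoded fluorescent voltage sensor of the ArcLight family with improved response kinetics. In bacteria it is maintained at high copy from a ColE1/pUC-type origin under ampicillin selection (AmpR with its own promoter). An f1 origin and remnants of lac-derived sequences (lac promoter/operator, and lacZα and lacI fragments) are also annotated. For selection in mammalian cells, the backbone carries a hygromycin resistance gene driven by the SV40 enhancer/early promoter. This is followed by a short ble fragment and an SV40 polyadenylation signal.

The 1,254 bp insert, cloned between HindIII and BamHI, fuses the voltage-sensing domain of the chicken (Gallus gallus) voltage-sensitive phosphatase to super ecliptic pHluorin. The phosphatase portion carries an R153Q mutation and an extra glutamate immediately after the start methionine. It is truncated at Q175 (original numbering), and the pHluorin, which bears the A227D mutation, is attached directly after that residue. The depositor also notes an E14K difference from the reference chicken sequence, which may be a polymorphism or a PCR error, and states that the plasmid still functions as published. Expression is driven by the simian CMV IE94 enhancer/promoter typical of pCS2+ and terminated by an SV40 poly(A) signal. An SP6 promoter upstream of the insert could support in vitro transcription. The automated feature table annotates only the pHluorin part of the fusion, not the voltage-sensing domain. The construct is used for optical reporting of membrane potential changes in transfected cells.
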