Addgene plasmid #53566: Chicken ArcLight Q175
Purpose: Genetically encoded voltage sensor ArcLight with improved kinetics
Depositing lab: Vincent Pieribone. Depositing organization: John B. Pierce Laboratory. Publication: Fluorescent protein voltage probes derived from ArcLight that respond to membrane voltage changes with fast kinetics. Han Z, Jin L, Platisa J, Cohen LB, Baker BJ, Pieribone VA. PLoS One. 2013 Nov 27;8(11):e81295. doi: 10.1371/journal.pone.0081295. eCollection 2013. PubMed 24312287.
Backbone
  Vector backbone: pCS2+
  Backbone size w/o insert (bp): 5701
  Total vector size (bp): 6955
  Vector type: Mammalian Expression
  Selectable markers: Hygromycin
Growth in bacteria
  Bacterial resistance: Ampicillin, 100 μg/mL
  Growth temperature: 37°C
  Growth strain: Top10
  Copy number: High Copy
Gene/Insert
  Gene/Insert name: Chicken ArcLight-Q175 (alt names: Chicken-Q175; Gg-VSD ArcLight Q175)
  Species: G. gallus (chicken), Synthetic; Aequorea victoria
  Insert size (bp): 1254
  Mutation: Gg-VSP contains an R153Q mutation and an amino acid E (GAG) was introduced immediately after the start M (ATG); Gg-VSP is truncated at Q176 (Q175 in the original Gg-VSP sequence) and super ecliptic pHluorin containing a A227D (FP numbering) mutation is fused to the C-terminal (after Q176).
  GenBank ID: XP_417079.2 AY533296
  Promoter: CMV
  Cloning method: Restriction Enzyme; 5′ cloning site HindIII (not destroyed); 3′ cloning site BamHI (not destroyed)
  Sequencing primers: 5′ AGAGGGTGAAGGTGATGCAACATAC; 3′ ACCTTCGGGCATGGCACTCTTG
Terms and licenses: Academic/Nonprofit Terms; Industry Terms: Not Available to Industry
Depositor comments: The chicken voltage sensitive phosphatase (VSP) sequence used in this construct contains an E14K mutation, when compared to the reference sequence XP_417079.2. This mutation could be polymorphism at the site or a PCR error. The depositing laboratory states that the plasmid functions as described in the associated publication.
How to cite: Chicken ArcLight Q175 was a gift from Vincent Pieribone (Addgene plasmid # 53566 ; http://n2t.net/addgene:53566 ; RRID:Addgene_53566)
