>Addgene plasmid #53566 | Chicken ArcLight Q175 | addgene partial sequence | sequence record 92097 | SP6 5'-ATTTAGGTGACACTATAG-3'
CCCACGATAAAGATTGATGATGGTCGTGATGAGGGTAATGAACAAGACAGCTGTTCCAATACCATTAGGA
GAAAAATTTCCCCGTTTGTGATGTCATTTGGATTCAGAGTATTTGGAGTTGTGCTTATCATTGTAGACAT
CATAGTGGTGATTGTGGATCTGGCCATCAGTGAGAAGAAAAGAGGCATTAGAGAGATTCTTGAAGGTGTT
TCCCTGGCTATAGCACTCTTCTTCCTTGTTGATGTTCTCATGAGAGTGTTTGTTGAAGGCTTCAAGAACT
ATTTCCGGTCCAAACTGAATACTTTGGATGCAGTCATAGTAGTGGGCACTCTGCTAATTAATATGACCTA
CTCCTTCTCTGACCTTGCTGCCACAGATCAGATGCCGCAGATGGTTACTCTTCTTCGAGTTCTGAGAATT
GTTATCTTAATAAGAATATTTCGCCTGGCTTCACAGGGGGATCCCATGAGTAAAGGAGAAGAACTTTTCA
CTGGAGTTGTCCCAATTCTTGTTGAATTAGATGGTGATGTTAATGGGCACAAATTTTCTGTCAGTGGAGA
GGGTGAAGGTGATGCAACATACGGAAAACTTACCCTTAAATTTATTTGCACTACTGGAAAACTACCTGTT
CCATGGC
