>Addgene plasmid #53566 | Chicken ArcLight Q175 | addgene partial sequence | sequence record 93501 | CMV-F 5'-CGCAAATGGGCGGTAGGCGTG-3'
ACCGCCATTCTGCCTGGGGACGTCGGAGCTAGCTTGATTTAGGTGACACTATAGAATACAAGCTTCGCCA
CCATGGAGACGACTGTGAGGTATGAACAGGGGTCAGAGCTCACTAAAACTTCGAGCTCTCCAACAGCAGA
TGAGCCCACGATAAAGATTGATGATGGTCGTGATGAGGGTAATGAACAAGACAGCTGTTCCAATACCATT
AGGAGAAAAATTTCCCCGTTTGTGATGTCATTTGGATTCAGAGTATTTGGAGTTGTGCTTATCATTGTAG
ACATCATAGTGGTGATTGTGGATCTGGCCATCAGTGAGAAGAAAAGAGGCATTAGAGAGATTCTTGAAGG
TGTTTCCCTGGCTATAGCACTCTTCTTCCTTGTTGATGTTCTCATGAGAGTGTTTGTTGAAGGCTTCAAG
AACTATTTCCGGTCCAAACTGAATACTTTGGATGCAGTCATAGTAGTGGGCACTCTGCTAATTAATATGA
CCTACTCCTTCTCTGACCTTGCTGCCACAGATCAGATGCCGCAGATGGTTACTCTTCTTCGAGTTCTGAG
AATTGTTATCTTAATAAGAATATTTCGCCTGGCTTCACAGGGGGATCCCATGAGTAAAGGAGAAGAACTT
TTCACTGGAGTTGTCCCAATTCTTGTTGAATTAGATGGTGATGTTAATGGGCACAAATTTTCTGTCAGTG
GAGAGGGTGAAGGTGATGCAACATACGGAAAACTTACCCTTAAATTTATTTGCACTACTGGAAAACTACC
TGTTCCATGGCCAACACTTGTCACTACTTTAACTTATGGTGTTCAATGCTTT
