>Addgene plasmid #53566 | Chicken ArcLight Q175 | addgene partial sequence | sequence record 93502 | pBABE3 5'-ACCCTAACTGACACACATTCC-3'
ATATCAATTAAAAAACCTCCCACACCTCCCCCTGAACCTGAAACATAAAATGAATGCAATTGTTGTTGTT
AACTTGTTTATTGCAGCTTATAATGGTTACAAATAAAGCAATAGCATCACAAATTTCACAAATAAAGCAT
TTTTTTCACTGCATTCTAGTTGTGGTTTGTCCAAACTCATCAATGTATCTTATCATGTCTGGATCTACGT
AATACGACTCACTATAGTTCTAGATCATTTGTATAGTTCATCCATGCCATGTGTAATCCCATCAGCTGTT
ACAAACTCAAGAAGGACCATGTGGTCTCTCTTTTCGTTGGGATCTTTCGAAAGAGTAGAAGTTGTAAACA
GGTAATGGTTGTCTGGTAAAAGGACGGGCCCATCGCCAATTGGAGTATTTTGTTGATAATGGTCTGCTAG
TTGAACGCCTCCATCTTCAATGTTGTGTCTAATTTTGAAGTTAGCTTTGATTCCATTCTTTTGTTTGTCT
GCCATGATGTACACCTGGTGATCGTTATAGTTGTATTCCAATTTGTGTCCAAGAATGTTTCCATCTTCTT
TAAAATCAATACCTTTTAACTCGATTCTATTAACAAGGGTATCACCTTCAAACTTGACTTCAGCACGTGT
CTTGTAGTTCCCGTCATCTTTGAAAAATATAGTTCTTTCCTGTACATAACCTTCGGGCATGGCACTCTTG
AAAAAGTCATGCCGTTTCATATGATCTGGGTATCTTGAAAAGCATTGAACACCATAAGTTAAAGTAGTGA
CAAGTGTTGGCCATGGAACAGGTAGTT
